>Addgene plasmid #200211 | TBPL1 KO 2 | addgene full sequence | sequence record 391929 | Addgene Partial NGS Result
GAGGGCCTATTTCCCATGATTCCTTCATATTTGCATATACGATACAAGGCTGTTAGAGAGATAATTGGAA
TTAATTTGACTGTAAACACAAAGATATTAGTACAAAATACGTGACGTAGAAAGTAATAATTTCTTGGGTA
GTTTGCAGTTTTAAAATTATGTTTTAAAATGGACTATCATATGCTTACCGTAACTTGAAAGTATTTCGAT
TTCTTGGCTTTATATATCTTGTGGAAAGGACGAAACACCGCAGGTCTCAAACGGTGCTCGTTTTAGAGCT
AGAAATAGCAAGTTAAAATAAGGCTAGTCCGTTATCAACTTGAAAAAGTGGCACCGAGTCGGTGCTTTTT
TGTTTTAGAGCTAGAAATAGCAAGTTAAAATAAGGCTAGTCCGTTTTTAGCGCGTGCGCCAATTCTGCAG
ACAAATGGCTCTAGAGGTACCCGTTACATAACTTACGGTAAATGGCCCGCCTGGCTGACCGCCCAACGAC
CCCCGCCCATTGACGTCAATAGTAACGCCAATAGGGACTTTCCATTGACGTCAATGGGTGGAGTATTTAC
GGTAAACTGCCCACTTGGCAGTACATCAAGTGTATCATATGCCAAGTACGCCCCCTATTGACGTCAATGA
CGGTAAATGGCCCGCCTGGCATTGTGCCCAGTACATGACCTTATGGGACTTTCCTACTTGGCAGTACATC
TACGTATTAGTCATCGCTATTACCATGGTCGAGGTGAGCCCCACGTTCTGCTTCACTCTCCCCATCTCCC
CCCCCTCCCCACCCCCAATTTTGTATTTATTTATTTTTTAATTATTTTGTGCAGCGATGGGGGCGGGGGG
GGGGGGGGGGCGCGCGCCRGGSGGGGGGGGGSGGGGSGRGGGGGGGGGSGGGGSGRGGSGGRGRGGKGSG
GCGGCAGCCAATCAGAGCGGCGCGCTCCGAAAGTTTCCTTTTATGGCGAGGCGGCGGCGGCGGCGGCCCT
ATAAAAAGCGAAGCGCGCGGCGGGCGGGAGTCGCTGCGCGCTGCCTTCGCCCCGTGCCCCGCTCCGCCGC
CGCCTCGCGCCGCCCGCCCCGGCTCTGACTGACCGCGTTACTCCCACAGGTGAGCGGGCGGGACGGCCCT
TCTCCTCCGGGCTGTAATTAGCTGAGCAAGAGGTAAGGGTTTAAGGGATGGTTGGTTGGTGGGGTATTAA
TGTTTAATTACCTGGAGCACCTGCCTGAAATCACTTTTTTTCAGGTTGGACCGGTGCCACCATGGACTAT
AAGGACCACGACGGAGACTACAAGGATCATGATATTGATTACAAAGACGATGACGATAAGATGGCCCCAA
AGAAGAAGCGGAAGGTCGGTATCCACGGAGTCCCAGCAGCCGACAAGAAGTACAGCATCGGCCTGGACAT
CGGCACCAACTCTGTGGGCTGGGCCGTGATCACCGACGAGTACAAGGTGCCCAGCAAGAAATTCAAGGTG
CTGGGCAACACCGACCGGCACAGCATCAAGAAGAACCTGATCGGAGCCCTGCTGTTCGACAGCGGCGAAA
CAGCCGAGGCCACCCGGCTGAAGAGAACCGCCAGAAGAAGATACACCAGACGGAAGAACCGGATCTGCTA
TCTGCAAGAGATCTTCAGCAACGAGATGGCCAAGGTGGACGACAGCTTCTTCCACAGACTGGAAGAGTCC
TTCCTGGTGGAAGAGGATAAGAAGCACGAGCGGCACCCCATCTTCGGCAACATCGTGGACGAGGTGGCCT
ACCACGAGAAGTACCCCACCATCTACCACCTGAGAAAGAAACTGGTGGACAGCACCGACAAGGCCGACCT
GCGGCTGATCTATCTGGCCCTGGCCCACATGATCAAGTTCCGGGGCCACTTCCTGATCGAGGGCGACCTG
AACCCCGACAACAGCGACGTGGACAAGCTGTTCATCCAGCTGGTGCAGACCTACAACCAGCTGTTCGAGG
AAAACCCCATCAACGCCAGCGGCGTGGACGCCAAGGCCATCCTGTCTGCCAGACTGAGCAAGAGCAGACG
GCTGGAAAATCTGATCGCCCAGCTGCCCGGCGAGAAGAAGAATGGCCTGTTCGGAAACCTGATTGCCCTG
AGCCTGGGCCTGACCCCCAACTTCAAGAGCAACTTCGACCTGGCCGAGGATGCCAAACTGCAGCTGAGCA
AGGACACCTACGACGACGACCTGGACAACCTGCTGGCCCAGATCGGCGACCAGTACGCCGACCTGTTTCT
GGCCGCCAAGAACCTGTCCGACGCCATCCTGCTGAGCGACATCCTGAGAGTGAACACCGAGATCACCAAG
GCCCCCCTGAGCGCCTCTATGATCAAGAGATACGACGAGCACCACCAGGACCTGACCCTGCTGAAAGCTC
TCGTGCGGCAGCAGCTGCCTGAGAAGTACAAAGAGATTTTCTTCGACCAGAGCAAGAACGGCTACGCCGG
CTACATTGACGGCGGAGCCAGCCAGGAAGAGTTCTACAAGTTCATCAAGCCCATCCTGGAAAAGATGGAC
GGCACCGAGGAACTGCTCGTGAAGCTGAACAGAGAGGACCTGCTGCGGAAGCAGCGGACCTTCGACAACG
GCAGCATCCCCCACCAGATCCACCTGGGAGAGCTGCACGCCATTCTGCGGCGGCAGGAAGATTTTTACCC
ATTCCTGAAGGACAACCGGGAAAAGATCGAGAAGATCCTGACCTTCCGCATCCCCTACTACGTGGGCCCT
CTGGCCAGGGGAAACAGCAGATTCGCCTGGATGACCAGAAAGAGCGAGGAAACCATCACCCCCTGGAACT
TCGAGGAAGTGGTGGACAAGGGCGCTTCCGCCCAGAGCTTCATCGAGCGGATGACCAACTTCGATAAGAA
CCTGCCCAACGAGAAGGTGCTGCCCAAGCACAGCCTGCTGTACGAGTACTTCACCGTGTATAACGAGCTG
ACCAAAGTGAAATACGTGACCGAGGGAATGAGAAAGCCCGCCTTCCTGAGCGGCGAGCAGAAAAAGGCCA
TCGTGGACCTGCTGTTCAAGACCAACCGGAAAGTGACCGTGAAGCAGCTGAAAGAGGACTACTTCAAGAA
AATCGAGTGCTTCGACTCCGTGGAAATCTCCGGCGTGGAAGATCGGTTCAACGCCTCCCTGGGCACATAC
CACGATCTGCTGAAAATTATCAAGGACAAGGACTTCCTGGACAATGAGGAAAACGAGGACATTCTGGAAG
ATATCGTGCTGACCCTGACACTGTTTGAGGACAGAGAGATGATCGAGGAACGGCTGAAAACCTATGCCCA
CCTGTTCGACGACAAAGTGATGAAGCAGCTGAAGCGGCGGAGATACACCGGCTGGGGCAGGCTGAGCCGG
AAGCTGATCAACGGCATCCGGGACAAGCAGTCCGGCAAGACAATCCTGGATTTCCTGAAGTCCGACGGCT
TCGCCAACAGAAACTTCATGCAGCTGATCCACGACGACAGCCTGACCTTTAAAGAGGACATCCAGAAAGC
CCAGGTGTCCGGCCAGGGCGATAGCCTGCACGAGCACATTGCCAATCTGGCCGGCAGCCCCGCCATTAAG
AAGGGCATCCTGCAGACAGTGAAGGTGGTGGACGAGCTCGTGAAAGTGATGGGCCGGCACAAGCCCGAGA
ACATCGTGATCGAAATGGCCAGAGAGAACCAGACCACCCAGAAGGGACAGAAGAACAGCCGCGAGAGAAT
GAAGCGGATCGAAGAGGGCATCAAAGAGCTGGGCAGCCAGATCCTGAAAGAACACCCCGTGGAAAACACC
CAGCTGCAGAACGAGAAGCTGTACCTGTACTACCTGCAGAATGGGCGGGATATGTACGTGGACCAGGAAC
TGGACATCAACCGGCTGTCCGACTACGATGTGGACCATATCGTGCCTCAGAGCTTTCTGAAGGACGACTC
CATCGACAACAAGGTGCTGACCAGAAGCGACAAGAACCGGGGCAAGAGCGACAACGTGCCCTCCGAAGAG
GTCGTGAAGAAGATGAAGAACTACTGGCGGCAGCTGCTGAACGCCAAGCTGATTACCCAGAGAAAGTTCG
ACAATCTGACCAAGGCCGAGAGAGGCGGCCTGAGCGAACTGGATAAGGCCGGCTTCATCAAGAGACAGCT
GGTGGAAACCCGGCAGATCACAAAGCACGTGGCACAGATCCTGGACTCCCGGATGAACACTAAGTACGAC
GAGAATGACAAGCTGATCCGGGAAGTGAAAGTGATCACCCTGAAGTCCAAGCTGGTGTCCGATTTCCGGA
AGGATTTCCAGTTTTACAAAGTGCGCGAGATCAACAACTACCACCACGCCCACGACGCCTACCTGAACGC
CGTCGTGGGAACCGCCCTGATCAAAAAGTACCCTAAGCTGGAAAGCGAGTTCGTGTACGGCGACTACAAG
GTGTACGACGTGCGGAAGATGATCGCCAAGAGCGAGCAGGAAATCGGCAAGGCTACCGCCAAGTACTTCT
TCTACAGCAACATCATGAACTTTTTCAAGACCGAGATTACCCTGGCCAACGGCGAGATCCGGAAGCGGCC
TCTGATCGAGACAAACGGCGAAACCGGGGAGATCGTGTGGGATAAGGGCCGGGATTTTGCCACCGTGCGG
AAAGTGCTGAGCATGCCCCAAGTGAATATCGTGAAAAAGACCGAGGTGCAGACAGGCGGCTTCAGCAAAG
AGTCTATCCTGCCCAAGAGGAACAGCGATAAGCTGATCGCCAGAAAGAAGGACTGGGACCCTAAGAAGTA
CGGCGGCTTCGACAGCCCCACCGTGGCCTATTCTGTGCTGGTGGTGGCCAAAGTGGAAAAGGGCAAGTCC
AAGAAACTGAAGAGTGTGAAAGAGCTGCTGGGGATCACCATCATGGAAAGAAGCAGCTTCGAGAAGAATC
CCATCGACTTTCTGGAAGCCAAGGGCTACAAAGAAGTGAAAAAGGACCTGATCATCAAGCTGCCTAAGTA
CTCCCTGTTCGAGCTGGAAAACGGCCGGAAGAGAATGCTGGCCTCTGCCGGCGAACTGCAGAAGGGAAAC
GAACTGGCCCTGCCCTCCAAATATGTGAACTTCCTGTACCTGGCCAGCCACTATGAGAAGCTGAAGGGCT
CCCCCGAGGATAATGAGCAGAAACAGCTGTTTGTGGAACAGCACAAGCACTACCTGGACGAGATCATCGA
GCAGATCAGCGAGTTCTCCAAGAGAGTGATCCTGGCCGACGCTAATCTGGACAAAGTGCTGTCCGCCTAC
AACAAGCACCGGGATAAGCCCATCAGAGAGCAGGCCGAGAATATCATCCACCTGTTTACCCTGACCAATC
TGGGAGCCCCTGCCGCCTTCAAGTACTTTGACACCACCATCGACCGGAAGAGGTACACCAGCACCAAAGA
GGTGCTGGACGCCACCCTGATCCACCAGAGCATCACCGGCCTGTACGAGACACGGATCGACCTGTCTCAG
CTGGGAGGCGACAAAAGGCCGGCGGCCACGAAAAAGGCCGGCCAGGCAAAAAAGAAAAAGCTTGAGGGCA
GAGGAAGTCTGCTAACATGCGGTGACGTGGAGGAGAATCCCGGCCCTGCTAGCATGGTGAGCAAGGGCGA
GGAGGATAACATGGCCATCATCAAGGAGTTCATGCGCTTCAAGGTGCACATGGAGGGCTCCGTGAACGGC
CACGAGTTCGAGATCGAGGGCGAGGGCGAGGGCCGCCCCTACGAGGGCACCCAGACCGCCAAGCTGAAGG
TGACCAAGGGTGGCCCCCTGCCCTTCGCCTGGGACATCCTGTCCCCTCAGTTCATGTACGGCTCCAAGGC
CTACGTGAAGCACCCCGCCGACATCCCCGACTACTTGAAGCTGTCCTTCCCCGAGGGCTTCAAGTGGGAG
CGCGTGATGAACTTCGAGGACGGCGGCGTGGTGACCGTGACCCAGGACTCCTCCCTGCAGGACGGCGAGT
TCATCTACAAGGTGAAGCTGCGCGGCACCAACTTCCCCTCAGACGGCCCCGTAATGCAGAAGAAAACCAT
GGGCTGGGAGGCCTCCTCCGAGCGGATGTACCCCGAGGACGGCGCCCTGAAGGGCGAGATCAAGCAGAGG
CTGAAGCTGAAGGACGGCGGCCACTACGACGCTGAGGTCAAGACCACCTACAAGGCCAAGAAGCCCGTGC
AGCTGCCCGGCGCCTACAACGTCAACATCAAGTTGGACATCACCTCCCACAACGAGGACTACACCATCGT
GGAACAGTACGAACGCGCCGAGGGCCGCCACTCCACCGGCGGCATGGACGAGCTGTACAAGTAAGAATTC
CTAGAGCTCGCTGATCAGCCTCGACTGTGCCTTCTAGTTGCCAGCCATCTGTTGTTTGCCCCTCCCCCGT
GCCTTCCTTGACCCTGGAAGGTGCCACTCCCACTGTCCTTTCCTAATAAAATGAGGAAATTGCATCGCAT
TGTCTGAGTAGGTGTCATTCTATTCTGGGGGGTGGGGTGGGGCAGGACAGCAAGGGGGAGGATTGGGAAG
AGAATAGCAGGCATGCTGGGGAGCGGCCGCAGGAACCCCTAGTGATGGAGTTGGCCACTCCCTCTCTGCG
CGCTCGCTCGCTCACTGAGGCCGGGCGACCAAAGGTCGCCCGACGCCCGGGCTTTGCCCGGGCGGCCTCA
GTGAGCGAGCGAGCGCGCAGCTGCCTGCAGGGGCGCCTGATGCGGTATTTTCTCCTTACGCATCTGTGCG
GTATTTCACACCGCATA
[95 nt withheld, positions 6738-6832]
T
[46 nt withheld, positions 6834-6879]
C
[141 nt withheld, positions 6881-7021]
CCTTTGACGTTGGAGTCCACGTTCTTT
[37 nt withheld, positions 7049-7085]
ACTCTATCTCGGGCTATTCTTTTGATTTATAAGGGATTTTGCCGATTTCGGTCTATTGGTTAAAAAATGA
GCTGATTTAACAAAAATTTAACGCGAATTTTAACAAAATATTAACGTTTACAATTTTATGGTGCACTCTC
AGTACAATCTGCTCTGATGCCGCATAGTTAAGCCAGCCCCGACACCCGCCAACACCCGCTGACGCGCCCT
GACGGGCTTGTCTGCTCCCGGCATCCGCTTACAGACAAGCTGTGACCGTCTCCGGGAGCTGCATGTGTCA
GAGGTTTTCACCGTCATCACCGAAACGCGCGAGACGAAAGGGCCTCGTGATACGCCTATTTTTATAGGTT
AATGTCATGATAATAATGGTTTCTTAGACGTCAGGTGGCACTTTTCGGGGAAATGTGCGCGGAACCCCTA
TTTGTTTATTTTTCTAAATACATTCAAATATGTATCCGCTCATGAGACAATAACCCTGATAAATGCTTCA
ATAATATTGAAAAAGGAAGAGTATGAGTATTCAACATTTCCGTGTCGCCCTTATTCCCTTTTTTGCGGCA
TTTTGCCTTCCTGTTTTTGCTCACCCAGAAACGCTGGTGAAAGTAAAAGATGCTGAAGATCAGTTGGGTG
CACGAGTGGGTTACATCGAACTGGATCTCAACAGCGGTAAGATCCTTGAGAGTTTTCGCCCCGAAGAACG
TTTTCCAATGATGAGCACTTTTAAAGTTCTGCTATGTGGCGCGGTATTATCCCGTATTGACGCCGGGCAA
GAGCAACTCGGTCGCCGCATACACTATTCTCAGAATGACTTGGTTGAGTACTCACCAGTCACAGAAAAGC
ATCTTACGGATGGCATGACAGTAAGAGAATTATGCAGTGCTGCCATAACCATGAGTGATAACACTGCGGC
CAACTTACTTCTGACAACGATCGGAGGACCGAAGGAGCTAACCGCTTTTTTGCACAACATGGGGGATCAT
GTAACTCGCCTTGATCGTTGGGAACCGGAGCTGAATGAAGCCATACCAAACGACGAGCGTGACACCACGA
TGCCTGTAGCAATGGCAACAACGTTGCGCAAACTATTAACTGGCGAACTACTTACTCTAGCTTCCCGGCA
ACAATTAATAGACTGGATGGAGGCGGATAAAGTTGCAGGACCACTTCTGCGCTCGGCCCTTCCGGCTGGC
TGGTTTATTGCTGATAAATCTGGAGCCGGTGAGCGTGGAAGCCGCGGTATCATTGCAGCACTGGGGCCAG
ATGGTAAGCCCTCCCGTATCGTAGTTATCTACACGACGGGGAGTCAGGCAACTATGGATGAACGAAATAG
ACAGATCGCTGAGATAGGTGCCTCACTGATTAAGCATTGGTAACTGTCAGACCAAGTTTACTCATATATA
CTTTAGATTGATTTAAAACTTCATTTTTAATTTAAAAGGATCTAGGTGAAGATCCTTTTTGATAATCTCA
TGACCAAAATCCCTTAACGTGAGTTTTCGTTCCACTGAGCGTCAGACCCCGTAGAAAAGATCAAAGGATC
TTCTTGAGATCCTTTTTTTCTGCGCGTAATCTGCTGCTTGCAAACAAAAAAACCACCGCTACCAGCGGTG
GTTTGTTTGCCGGATCAAGAGCTACCAACTCTTTTTCCGAAGGTAACTGGCTTCAGCAGAGCGCAGATAC
CAAATACTGTTCTTCTAGTGTAGCCGTAGTTAGGCCACCACTTCAAGAACTCTGTAGCACCGCCTACATA
CCTCGCTCTGCTAATCCTGTTACCAGTGGCTGCTGCCAGTGGCGATAAGTCGTGTCTTACCGGGTTGGAC
TCAAGACGATAGTTACCGGATAAGGCGCAGCGGTCGGGCTGAACGGGGGGTTCGTGCACACAGCCCAGCT
TGGAGCGAACGACCTACACCGAACTGAGATACCTACAGCGTGAGCTATGAGAAAGCGCCACGCTTCCCGA
AGGGAGAAAGGCGGACAGGTATCCGGTAAGCGGCAGGGTCGGAACAGGAGAGCGCACGAGGGAGCTTCCA
GGGGGAAACGCCTGGTATCTTTATAGTCCTGTCGGGTTTCGCCACCTCTGACTTGAGCGTCGATTTTTGT
GATGCTCGTCAGGGGGGCGGAGCCTATGGAAAAACGCCAGCAACGCGGCCTTTTTACGGTTCCTGGCCTT
TTGCTGGCCTTTTGCTCACATGT
Features (pLannotate 1.2.2; 18 found; start..end, strand, type, name):
      1..241     +  promoter       U6 promoter: RNA polymerase III promoter for human U6 snRNA
    270..345     +  misc_RNA       gRNA scaffold: guide RNA scaffold for the Streptococcus pyogenes CRISPR/Cas9 system
    352..395     +  misc_RNA       gRNA scaffold (fragment): guide RNA scaffold for the Streptococcus pyogenes CRISPR/Cas9 system
    442..727     +  enhancer       CMV enhancer: human cytomegalovirus immediate early enhancer; contains an 18-bp deletion relative to the standard CMV enhancer
   1007..1234    +  intron         hybrid intron: hybrid between chicken β-actin (CBA) and minute virus of mice (MMV) introns (Gray et al., 2011)
   1372..2973    +  CDS            Cas9(N): N-terminal portion of Streptococcus pyogenes Cas9 (Zetsche et al., 2015)
   2974..5472    +  CDS            Cas9(C): C-terminal portion of Streptococcus pyogenes Cas9 (Zetsche et al., 2015)
   5473..5520    +  CDS            nucleoplasmin NLS: bipartite nuclear localization signal from nucleoplasmin
   5584..6291    +  CDS            mCherry: mCherry is a basic (constitutively fluorescent) red fluorescent protein published in 2004, derived from Discosoma sp.. It is reported to be a very rapidly-maturing monomer with low acid sensitivity.
   6325..6436    +  polyA_signal   bGH poly(A) signal: bovine growth hormone polyadenylation signal
   6541..6681    +  repeat_region  AAV2 ITR: inverted terminal repeat of adeno-associated virus serotype 2 inverted
   6686..6737    -  misc_feature   bom (fragment): basis of mobility region from pBR322
   6756..7211    +  rep_origin     f1 ori (sequence partly withheld): f1 bacteriophage origin of replication; arrow indicates direction of (+) strand synthesis
   7212..7261    -  misc_feature   bom (fragment): basis of mobility region from pBR322
   7363..7398    -  CDS            rop (fragment): Rop protein, which maintains plasmids at low copy number; rop
   7493..7597    +  promoter       AmpR promoter: bla
   7598..8458    +  CDS            AmpR: β-lactamase; bla; confers resistance to ampicillin, carbenicillin, and related antibiotics
   8629..9217    +  rep_origin     ori: high-copy-number ColE1/pMB1/pBR322/pUC origin of replication
