[The description below was written by a language model from this plasmid's Addgene catalogue record and pLannotate feature annotations shown in this document.]
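Description:
TBPL1 KO 2 is a mammalian expression CRISPR/Cas9 plasmid built on the pX330-U6-Chimeric_BB-CBh-hSpCas9 backbone. It delivers a single guide RNA against mouse Tbpl1 (also known as TLF, TRF2 or TLP), the TBP-like factor, together with Streptococcus pyogenes Cas9. In bacteria it is a high-copy plasmid, replicating from a ColE1/pUC-type origin and selected through the β-lactamase (AmpR) gene for ampicillin resistance. An f1 phage origin is also present, along with small fragments of pBR322-derived bom and rop sequences.

Two expression units are carried. A human U6 RNA polymerase III promoter drives the guide, whose 20-nt Tbpl1-targeting spacer sits just upstream of the S. pyogenes gRNA scaffold; a second, partial scaffold fragment is annotated immediately after it. Downstream, a CMV enhancer and a hybrid chicken β-actin/minute virus of mice intron, consistent with the CBh promoter named in the backbone, drive Cas9. Cas9 is annotated as adjoining N- and C-terminal portions that together form one continuous coding region, followed by a nucleoplasmin bipartite nuclear localization signal. An mCherry coding sequence lies after the NLS and before the bGH polyadenylation signal. The catalogue backbone name does not mention this reporter, and the table does not annotate the element linking it to Cas9. It would plausibly allow transfected cells to be identified by red fluorescence. A single AAV2 ITR is annotated after the poly(A) signal.

The stated purpose is Tbpl1 knockout, and the name suggests it is one of several guides used for this. The associated study concerns RNA polymerase II transcription independent of TBP in mouse embryonic stem cells. The catalogue lists the insert as "TBP1 KO 2", although the linked gene is Tbpl1. The sequence record is labelled a partial NGS result.
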