Addgene plasmid #200211: TBPL1 KO 2
Purpose: gRNA for TBPL1 KO
Depositing lab: Sheila Teves. Depositing organization: University of British Columbia. Publication: RNA Polymerase II transcription independent of TBP in murine embryonic stem cells. Kwan JZJ, Nguyen TF, Uzozie AC, Budzynski MA, Cui J, Lee JMC, Van Petegem F, Lange PF, Teves SS. Elife. 2023 Mar 30;12:e83810. doi: 10.7554/eLife.83810. PubMed 36995326.
Backbone
  Vector backbone: pX330-U6-Chimeric_BB-CBh-hSpCas9
  Vector type: Mammalian Expression
Growth in bacteria
  Bacterial resistance: Ampicillin, 100 μg/mL
  Growth temperature: 37°C
  Growth strain: DH5alpha
  Copy number: High Copy
Gene/Insert
  Gene/Insert name: TBP1 KO 2
  gRNA/shRNA sequence: gcaggtctcaaacggtgctc
  Species: M. musculus (mouse)
  Mutation: None
  Entrez Gene: Tbpl1 (a.k.a. 4732475G08, STD, TLF, TRF2, TRP, Tlp)
  Promoter: U6
  Cloning method: Restriction Enzyme; 5′ cloning site Unknown (unknown if destroyed); 3′ cloning site Unknown (unknown if destroyed)
Terms and licenses: Academic/Nonprofit Terms; Industry Terms: Not Available to Industry
Depositor comments: Please visit https://www.biorxiv.org/content/10.1101/2022.10.05.511012v1 for bioRxiv preprint.
How to cite: TBPL1 KO 2 was a gift from Sheila Teves (Addgene plasmid # 200211 ; http://n2t.net/addgene:200211 ; RRID:Addgene_200211)
